Addgene plasmid #235527: pLKO.1-puro-USP7-sh1
Purpose: shRNA against human USP7
Depositing lab: Nicolas Manel. Depositing organization: Institut Curie. Publication: Centromeric DNA amplification triggered by viral proteins activates nuclear cGAS. Lahaye X, Tran Van P, Chakraborty C, Shmakova A, Cao NTB, Ferran H, Ait-Mohamed O, Maurin M, Waterfall JJ, Kaufer BB, Fischer P, Hennig T, Dolken L, Lomonte P, Fachinetti D, Manel N. Cell. 2025 May 29:S0092-8674(25)00556-2. doi: 10.1016/j.cell.2025.05.008. PubMed 40460826.
Backbone
  Vector backbone: pLKO.1-puro
  Vector type: Lentiviral
Growth in bacteria
  Bacterial resistance: Ampicillin, 100 μg/mL
  Growth temperature: 30°C
  Growth strain: NEB Stable
  Copy number: High Copy
Gene/Insert
  Gene/Insert name: USP7
  gRNA/shRNA sequence: CCAGCTAAGTATCAAAGGAAA
  Species: H. sapiens (human)
  Entrez Gene: USP7 (a.k.a. C16DELp13.2, DEL16P13.2, HAFOUS, HAUSP, TEF1)
  Cloning method: Other
Terms and licenses: Academic/Nonprofit Terms; Industry Terms: Not Available to Industry
Depositor comments: Note from the depositor: IS4-like element inserted in the backbone just upstream of the RSV promoter, no concern for function.
How to cite: pLKO.1-puro-USP7-sh1 was a gift from Nicolas Manel (Addgene plasmid # 235527 ; http://n2t.net/addgene:235527 ; RRID:Addgene_235527)
