[The description below was written by a language model from this plasmid's Addgene catalogue record and pLannotate feature annotations shown in this document.]
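Description:
pLKO.1-puro-USP7-sh1 is a lentiviral shRNA vector built on the pLKO.1-puro backbone and designed to knock down human USP7 (also known as HAUSP), a ubiquitin-specific protease. In bacteria it is maintained through a high-copy ColE1/pUC-type origin and selected with ampicillin via the β-lactamase gene. An f1 origin, an SV40 origin and leftover lac/T7/T3 cloning-vector elements are also annotated in the backbone.

The viral transfer cassette is of the self-inactivating, Tat-independent type. An RSV promoter fused to a truncated HIV-1 5' LTR drives production of the genomic RNA, which carries the Ψ packaging signal with an adjoining gag fragment, the Rev response element for Rev-dependent nuclear export, and a cPPT/CTS. The cassette ends in a ΔU3 3' LTR, which inactivates LTR promoter activity after integration. Within this unit, the human U6 RNA polymerase III promoter expresses the USP7-targeting hairpin. The hairpin itself is not annotated as a feature, but it would lie in the gap between U6 and the cPPT/CTS. Downstream, the human PGK promoter drives puromycin N-acetyltransferase, allowing transduced mammalian cells to be selected with puromycin.

The depositor notes that an IS4-like bacterial insertion element has landed in the backbone just upstream of the RSV promoter and is not expected to affect function. This is consistent with the largely unannotated stretch between the T3 and RSV promoters, which contains an RNA-OUT hit. The plasmid is used with separate packaging and envelope plasmids to produce lentiviral particles for stable USP7 depletion in human cells. The associated publication concerns viral proteins, centromeric DNA amplification and nuclear cGAS activation.
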