Features (pLannotate 1.2.2; 26 found; start..end, strand, type, name):
    529..1128    +  CDS            PuroR: puromycin N-acetyltransferase; pac from Streptomyces alboniger; confers resistance to puromycin
   1171..1254    +  CDS            nef (fragment): NEF_HV1Z2 - Experimental evidence at protein level: Swiss-Prot protein existence level 1. Extracellular Nef protein targets CD4(+) T-lymphocytes for apoptosis by interacting with CXCR4 surface receptors. From Human immunodeficiency virus type 1 group M subtype D (isolate Z2/CDC-Z34) (HIV-1).
   1256..1489    +  LTR            3' LTR (ΔU3): self-inactivating 3' long terminal repeat (LTR) from HIV-1
   1561..1682    +  polyA_signal   SV40 poly(A) signal: SV40 polyadenylation signal
   1722..1857    +  rep_origin     SV40 ori: SV40 origin of replication
   1878..1896    -  promoter       T7 promoter: promoter for bacteriophage T7 RNA polymerase
   1904..2059    +  CDS            lacZα (fragment): LacZα fragment of β-galactosidase; lacZ fragment
   2064..2492    +  rep_origin     f1 ori (sequence partly withheld): f1 bacteriophage origin of replication; arrow indicates direction of (+) strand synthesis
   2545..2649    +  promoter       AmpR promoter: bla
   2650..3510    +  CDS            AmpR: β-lactamase; bla; confers resistance to ampicillin, carbenicillin, and related antibiotics
   3681..4269    +  rep_origin     ori: high-copy-number ColE1/pMB1/pBR322/pUC origin of replication
   4452..4544    +  CDS            lacI (fragment): lac repressor; lacI; The lac repressor binds to the lac operator to inhibit transcription in E. coli. This inhibition can be relieved by adding lactose or isopropyl-β-D-thiogalactopyranoside (IPTG).
   4557..4578    +  protein_bind   CAP binding site: CAP binding activates transcription in the presence of cAMP. E. coli catabolite activator protein
   4593..4623    +  promoter       lac promoter: promoter for the E. coli lac operon
   4631..4647    +  protein_bind   lac operator: The lac repressor binds to the lac operator to inhibit transcription in E. coli. This inhibition can be relieved by adding lactose or isopropyl-β-D-thiogalactopyranoside (IPTG). lac repressor encoded by lacI
   4692..4710    +  promoter       T3 promoter: promoter for bacteriophage T3 RNA polymerase
   4784..4853    -  ncRNA          RNA-OUT: Accession: RF00240 - RNA-OUT
   6076..6302    +  promoter       RSV promoter: Rous sarcoma virus enhancer/promoter
   6303..6483    +  LTR            5' LTR (truncated): truncated 5' long terminal repeat (LTR) from HIV-1
   6530..6655    +  misc_feature   HIV-1 Ψ: packaging signal of human immunodeficiency virus type 1
   6639..7002    +  CDS            HIV-1 gag (fragment): gag protein from human immunodeficiency virus 1; gag
   7148..7381    +  misc_feature   RRE: The Rev response element (RRE) of HIV-1 allows for Rev-dependent mRNA export from the nucleus to the cytoplasm.
   7758..7858    +  CDS            Rev (fragment): human immunodeficiency virus 1 (HIV-1) Rev protein; rev; enhances nuclear export of unspliced and incompletely spliced viral mRNAs
   7908..8148    +  promoter       U6 promoter: RNA polymerase III promoter for human U6 snRNA
   8252..8369    +  misc_feature   cPPT/CTS: central polypurine tract and central termination sequence of HIV-1
   8418..507     +  promoter       hPGK promoter (across the origin): human phosphoglycerate kinase 1 promoter
>Addgene plasmid #235527 | pLKO.1-puro-USP7-sh1 | addgene full sequence | sequence record 472027 | Addgene NGS Result
TTGGGGTTGCGCCTTTTCCAAGGCAGCCCTGGGTTTGCGCAGGGACGCGGCTGCTCTGGGCGTGGTTCCG
GGAAACGCAGCGGCGCCGACCCTGGGTCTCGCACATTCTTCACGTCCGTTCGCAGCGTCACCCGGATCTT
CGCCGCTACCCTTGTGGGCCCCCCGGCGACGCTTCCTGCTCCGCCCCTAAGTCGGGAAGGTTCCTTGCGG
TTCGCGGCGTGCCGGACGTGACAAACGGAAGCCGCACGTCTCACTAGTACCCTCGCAGACGGACAGCGCC
AGGGAGCAATGGCAGCGCGCCGACCGCGATGGGCTGTGGCCAATAGCGGCTGCTCAGCAGGGCGCGCCGA
GAGCAGCGGCCGGGAAGGGGCGGTGCGGGAGGCGGGGTGTGGGGCGGTAGTGTGGGCCCTGTTCCTGCCC
GCGCGGTGTTCCGCATTCTGCAAGCCTCCGGAGCGCACGTCGGCAGTCGGCTCCCTCGTTGACCGAATCA
CCGACCTCTCTCCCCAGGGGGATCCACCGGAGCTTACCATGACCGAGTACAAGCCCACGGTGCGCCTCGC
CACCCGCGACGACGTCCCCAGGGCCGTACGCACCCTCGCCGCCGCGTTCGCCGACTACCCCGCCACGCGC
CACACCGTCGATCCGGACCGCCACATCGAGCGGGTCACCGAGCTGCAAGAACTCTTCCTCACGCGCGTCG
GGCTCGACATCGGCAAGGTGTGGGTCGCGGACGACGGCGCCGCGGTGGCGGTCTGGACCACGCCGGAGAG
CGTCGAAGCGGGGGCGGTGTTCGCCGAGATCGGCCCGCGCATGGCCGAGTTGAGCGGTTCCCGGCTGGCC
GCGCAGCAACAGATGGAAGGCCTCCTGGCGCCGCACCGGCCCAAGGAGCCCGCGTGGTTCCTGGCCACCG
TCGGCGTCTCGCCCGACCACCAGGGCAAGGGTCTGGGCAGCGCCGTCGTGCTCCCCGGAGTGGAGGCGGC
CGAGCGCGCCGGGGTGCCCGCCTTCCTGGAGACCTCCGCGCCCCGCAACCTCCCCTTCTACGAGCGGCTC
GGCTTCACCGTCACCGCCGACGTCGAGGTGCCCGAAGGACCGCGCACCTGGTGCATGACCCGCAAGCCCG
GTGCCTGACGCCCGCCCCACGACCCGCAGCGCCCGACCGAAAGGAGCGCACGACCCCATGCATCGGTACC
TTTAAGACCAATGACTTACAAGGCAGCTGTAGATCTTAGCCACTTTTTAAAAGAAAAGGGGGGACTGGAA
GGGCTAATTCACTCCCAACGAAGACAAGATCTGCTTTTTGCTTGTACTGGGTCTCTCTGGTTAGACCAGA
TCTGAGCCTGGGAGCTCTCTGGCTAACTAGGGAACCCACTGCTTAAGCCTCAATAAAGCTTGCCTTGAGT
GCTTCAAGTAGTGTGTGCCCGTCTGTTGTGTGACTCTGGTAACTAGAGATCCCTCAGACCCTTTTAGTCA
GTGTGGAAAATCTCTAGCAGTAGTAGTTCATGTCATCTTATTATTCAGTATTTATAACTTGCAAAGAAAT
GAATATCAGAGAGTGAGAGGAACTTGTTTATTGCAGCTTATAATGGTTACAAATAAAGCAATAGCATCAC
AAATTTCACAAATAAAGCATTTTTTTCACTGCATTCTAGTTGTGGTTTGTCCAAACTCATCAATGTATCT
TATCATGTCTGGCTCTAGCTATCCCGCCCCTAACTCCGCCCATCCCGCCCCTAACTCCGCCCAGTTCCGC
CCATTCTCCGCCCCATGGCTGACTAATTTTTTTTATTTATGCAGAGGCCGAGGCCGCCTCGGCCTCTGAG
CTATTCCAGAAGTAGTGAGGAGGCTTTTTTGGAGGCCTAGGGACGTACCCAATTCGCCCTATAGTGAGTC
GTATTACGCGCGCTCACTGGCCGTCGTTTTACAACGTCGTGACTGGGAAAACCCTGGCGTTACCCAACTT
AATCGCCTTGCAGCACATCCCCCTTTCGCCAGCTGGCGTAATAGCGAAGAGGCCCGCACCGATCGCCCTT
CCCAACAGTTGCGCAGCCTGAATGGCGAATGGG
[124 nt withheld, positions 2064-2187]
C
[91 nt withheld, positions 2189-2279]
A
[49 nt withheld, positions 2281-2329]
CCTTTGACGTTGGAGTCCACGTTCTTT
[37 nt withheld, positions 2357-2393]
ACCCTATCTCGGTCTATTCTTTTGATTTATAAGGGATTTTGCCGATTTCGGCCTATTGGTTAAAAAATGA
GCTGATTTAACAAAAATTTAACGCGAATTTTAACAAAATATTAACGCTTACAATTTAGGTGGCACTTTTC
GGGGAAATGTGCGCGGAACCCCTATTTGTTTATTTTTCTAAATACATTCAAATATGTATCCGCTCATGAG
ACAATAACCCTGATAAATGCTTCAATAATATTGAAAAAGGAAGAGTATGAGTATTCAACATTTCCGTGTC
GCCCTTATTCCCTTTTTTGCGGCATTTTGCCTTCCTGTTTTTGCTCACCCAGAAACGCTGGTGAAAGTAA
AAGATGCTGAAGATCAGTTGGGTGCACGAGTGGGTTACATCGAACTGGATCTCAACAGCGGTAAGATCCT
TGAGAGTTTTCGCCCCGAAGAACGTTTTCCAATGATGAGCACTTTTAAAGTTCTGCTATGTGGCGCGGTA
TTATCCCGTATTGACGCCGGGCAAGAGCAACTCGGTCGCCGCATACACTATTCTCAGAATGACTTGGTTG
AGTACTCACCAGTCACAGAAAAGCATCTTACGGATGGCATGACAGTAAGAGAATTATGCAGTGCTGCCAT
AACCATGAGTGATAACACTGCGGCCAACTTACTTCTGACAACGATCGGAGGACCGAAGGAGCTAACCGCT
TTTTTGCACAACATGGGGGATCATGTAACTCGCCTTGATCGTTGGGAACCGGAGCTGAATGAAGCCATAC
CAAACGACGAGCGTGACACCACGATGCCTGTAGCAATGGCAACAACGTTGCGCAAACTATTAACTGGCGA
ACTACTTACTCTAGCTTCCCGGCAACAATTAATAGACTGGATGGAGGCGGATAAAGTTGCAGGACCACTT
CTGCGCTCGGCCCTTCCGGCTGGCTGGTTTATTGCTGATAAATCTGGAGCCGGTGAGCGTGGGTCTCGCG
GTATCATTGCAGCACTGGGGCCAGATGGTAAGCCCTCCCGTATCGTAGTTATCTACACGACGGGGAGTCA
GGCAACTATGGATGAACGAAATAGACAGATCGCTGAGATAGGTGCCTCACTGATTAAGCATTGGTAACTG
TCAGACCAAGTTTACTCATATATACTTTAGATTGATTTAAAACTTCATTTTTAATTTAAAAGGATCTAGG
TGAAGATCCTTTTTGATAATCTCATGACCAAAATCCCTTAACGTGAGTTTTCGTTCCACTGAGCGTCAGA
CCCCGTAGAAAAGATCAAAGGATCTTCTTGAGATCCTTTTTTTCTGCGCGTAATCTGCTGCTTGCAAACA
AAAAAACCACCGCTACCAGCGGTGGTTTGTTTGCCGGATCAAGAGCTACCAACTCTTTTTCCGAAGGTAA
CTGGCTTCAGCAGAGCGCAGATACCAAATACTGTTCTTCTAGTGTAGCCGTAGTTAGGCCACCACTTCAA
GAACTCTGTAGCACCGCCTACATACCTCGCTCTGCTAATCCTGTTACCAGTGGCTGCTGCCAGTGGCGAT
AAGTCGTGTCTTACCGGGTTGGACTCAAGACGATAGTTACCGGATAAGGCGCAGCGGTCGGGCTGAACGG
GGGGTTCGTGCACACAGCCCAGCTTGGAGCGAACGACCTACACCGAACTGAGATACCTACAGCGTGAGCT
ATGAGAAAGCGCCACGCTTCCCGAAGGGAGAAAGGCGGACAGGTATCCGGTAAGCGGCAGGGTCGGAACA
GGAGAGCGCACGAGGGAGCTTCCAGGGGGAAACGCCTGGTATCTTTATAGTCCTGTCGGGTTTCGCCACC
TCTGACTTGAGCGTCGATTTTTGTGATGCTCGTCAGGGGGGCGGAGCCTATGGAAAAACGCCAGCAACGC
GGCCTTTTTACGGTTCCTGGCCTTTTGCTGGCCTTTTGCTCACATGTTCTTTCCTGCGTTATCCCCTGAT
TCTGTGGATAACCGTATTACCGCCTTTGAGTGAGCTGATACCGCTCGCCGCAGCCGAACGACCGAGCGCA
GCGAGTCAGTGAGCGAGGAAGCGGAAGAGCGCCCAATACGCAAACCGCCTCTCCCCGCGCGTTGGCCGAT
TCATTAATGCAGCTGGCACGACAGGTTTCCCGACTGGAAAGCGGGCAGTGAGCGCAACGCAATTAATGTG
AGTTAGCTCACTCATTAGGCACCCCAGGCTTTACACTTTATGCTTCCGGCTCGTATGTTGTGTGGAATTG
TGAGCGGATAACAATTTCACACAGGAAACAGCTATGACCATGATTACGCCAAGCGCGCAATTAACCCTCA
CTAAAGGGAACAAAAGCTGGAGCTGCAAGCTTAATGCTGATGAATCCCCTAATGATTTTTATCAAAATCA
TTAAGTTAAGGTAGATACACATCTTGTCATATGATCAAATGGTTTCGCCAAAAATCAATAATCAGACAAC
AAAATGTGCGAACTCGATATTTTACACGACTCTCTTTACCAATTCTGCCCCGAATTACACTTAAAACGAC
TCAACAGCTTAACGTTGGCTTGCCACGCCTTACTTGACTGTAAAACTCTCACTCTTACCGAACTTGGCCG
TAACCTGCCAACCAAAGCGAGAACAAAACATAACATCAAACGAATCGACCGATTGTTAGGTAATCGTCAC
CTCCACAAAGAGCGACTCGCTGTATACCGTTGGCATGCTAGCTTTATCTGTTCGGGCAATACGATGCCCA
TTGTACTTGTTGACTGGTCTGATATCCGTGAGCAAAAACGGCTTATGGTATTGCGAGCTTCAGTCGCACT
ACACGGTCGTTCTGTTACTCTTTATGAGAAAGCGTTCCCGCTTTCAGAGCAATGTTCAAAGAAAGCTCAT
GACCAATTTCTAGCCGACCTTGCGAGCATTCTACCGAGTAACACCACACCGCTCATTGTCAGTGATGCTG
GCTTTAAAGTGCCATGGTATAAATCCGTTGAGAAGCTGGGTTGGTACTGGTTAAGTCGAGTAAGAGGAAA
AGTACAATATGCAGACCTAGGAGCGGAAAACTGGAAACCTATCAGCAACTTACATGATATGTCATCTAGT
CACTCAAAGACTTTAGGCTATAAGAGGCTGACTAAAAGCAACCCAATCTCATGCCAAATTCTATTGTATA
AATCTCGCTCTAAAGGCCGAAAAAATCAGCGCTCGACACGGACTCATTGTCACCACCCGTCACCTAAAAT
CTACTCAGCGTCGGCAAAGGAGCCATGGATTCTAGCAACTAACTTACCTGTTGAAATTCGAACACCCAAA
CAACTTGTTAATATCTATTCGAAGCGAATGCAGATTGAAGAAACCTTCCGAGACTTGAAAAGTCCTGCCT
ACGGACTAGGCCTACGCCATAGCCGAACGAGCAGCTCAGAGCGTTTTGATATCATGCTGCTAATCGCCCT
GATGCTTCAACTAACATGTTGGCTTGCGGGCGTTCATGCTCAGAAACAAGGTTGGGACAAGCACTTCCAG
GCTAACACAGTCAGAAATCGAAACGTACTCTCAACAGTTCGCTTAGGCATGGAAGTTTTGCGGCATTCTG
GCTACACAATAACAAGGGAAGACTCACTCGTGGCTGCAACCCTGCTTACTCAAAATCTATTCACACATGG
TTACGTTTTGGGGAAATTATGAGGGGATCTCTCAGAGCTTAATGTAGTCTTATGCAATACTCTTGTAGTC
TTGCAACATGGTAACGATGAGTTAGCAACATGCCTTACAAGGAGAGAAAAAGCACCGTGCATGCCGATTG
GTGGAAGTAAGGTGGTACGATCGTGCCTTATTAGGAAGGCAACAGACGGGTCTGACATGGATTGGACGAA
CCACTGAATTGCCGCATTGCAGAGATATTGTATTTAAGTGCCTAGCTCGATACATAAACGGGTCTCTCTG
GTTAGACCAGATCTGAGCCTGGGAGCTCTCTGGCTAACTAGGGAACCCACTGCTTAAGCCTCAATAAAGC
TTGCCTTGAGTGCTTCAAGTAGTGTGTGCCCGTCTGTTGTGTGACTCTGGTAACTAGAGATCCCTCAGAC
CCTTTTAGTCAGTGTGGAAAATCTCTAGCAGTGGCGCCCGAACAGGGACTTGAAAGCGAAAGGGAAACCA
GAGGAGCTCTCTCGACGCAGGACTCGGCTTGCTGAAGCGCGCACGGCAAGAGGCGAGGGGCGGCGACTGG
TGAGTACGCCAAAAATTTTGACTAGCGGAGGCTAGAAGGAGAGAGATGGGTGCGAGAGCGTCAGTATTAA
GCGGGGGAGAATTAGATCGCGATGGGAAAAAATTCGGTTAAGGCCAGGGGGAAAGAAAAAATATAAATTA
AAACATATAGTATGGGCAAGCAGGGAGCTAGAACGATTCGCAGTTAATCCTGGCCTGTTAGAAACATCAG
AAGGCTGTAGACAAATACTGGGACAGCTACAACCATCCCTTCAGACAGGATCAGAAGAACTTAGATCATT
ATATAATACAGTAGCAACCCTCTATTGTGTGCATCAAAGGATAGAGATAAAAGACACCAAGGAAGCTTTA
GACAAGATAGAGGAAGAGCAAAACAAAAGTAAGACCACCGCACAGCAAGCGGCCGCTGATCTTCAGACCT
GGAGGAGGAGATATGAGGGACAATTGGAGAAGTGAATTATATAAATATAAAGTAGTAAAAATTGAACCAT
TAGGAGTAGCACCCACCAAGGCAAAGAGAAGAGTGGTGCAGAGAGAAAAAAGAGCAGTGGGAATAGGAGC
TTTGTTCCTTGGGTTCTTGGGAGCAGCAGGAAGCACTATGGGCGCAGCGTCAATGACGCTGACGGTACAG
GCCAGACAATTATTGTCTGGTATAGTGCAGCAGCAGAACAATTTGCTGAGGGCTATTGAGGCGCAACAGC
ATCTGTTGCAACTCACAGTCTGGGGCATCAAGCAGCTCCAGGCAAGAATCCTGGCTGTGGAAAGATACCT
AAAGGATCAACAGCTCCTGGGGATTTGGGGTTGCTCTGGAAAACTCATTTGCACCACTGCTGTGCCTTGG
AATGCTAGTTGGAGTAATAAATCTCTGGAACAGATTTGGAATCACACGACCTGGATGGAGTGGGACAGAG
AAATTAACAATTACACAAGCTTAATACACTCCTTAATTGAAGAATCGCAAAACCAGCAAGAAAAGAATGA
ACAAGAATTATTGGAATTAGATAAATGGGCAAGTTTGTGGAATTGGTTTAACATAACAAATTGGCTGTGG
TATATAAAATTATTCATAATGATAGTAGGAGGCTTGGTAGGTTTAAGAATAGTTTTTGCTGTACTTTCTA
TAGTGAATAGAGTTAGGCAGGGATATTCACCATTATCGTTTCAGACCCACCTCCCAACCCCGAGGGGACC
CGACAGGCCCGAAGGAATAGAAGAAGAAGGTGGAGAGAGAGACAGAGACAGATCCATTCGATTAGTGAAC
GGATCTCGACGGTATCGATCACGAGACTAGCCTCGAGCGGCCGCCCCCTTCACCGAGGGCCTATTTCCCA
TGATTCCTTCATATTTGCATATACGATACAAGGCTGTTAGAGAGATAATTGGAATTAATTTGACTGTAAA
CACAAAGATATTAGTACAAAATACGTGACGTAGAAAGTAATAATTTCTTGGGTAGTTTGCAGTTTTAAAA
TTATGTTTTAAAATGGACTATCATATGCTTACCGTAACTTGAAAGTATTTCGATTTCTTGGCTTTATATA
TCTTGTGGAAAGGACGAAACACCGGCCAGCTAAGTATCAAAGGAAACTCGAGTTTCCTTTGATACTTAGC
TGGTTTTTAATTCTCGACCTCGAGACAAATGGCAGTATTCATCCACAATTTTAAAAGAAAAGGGGGGATT
GGGGGGTACAGTGCAGGGGAAAGAATAGTAGACATAATAGCAACAGACATACAAACTAAAGAATTACAAA
AACAAATTACAAAAATTCAAAATTTTCGGGTTTATTACAGGGACAGCAGAGATCCACTTTGGCCGCGGCT
CGAGGGGG
